>Addgene plasmid #209264 | pMx/ATP11C-b(E184Q)-HA | addgene full sequence | sequence record 413373 | Addgene NGS Result
CCCGAAAAGTGCCACCTGCATAATGAAAGACCCCACCTGTAGGTTTGGCAAGCTAGCTTAAGTAACGCCA
TTTTGCAAGGCATGGAAAAATACATAACTGAGAATAGAAAAGTTCAGATCAAGGTCAGGAACAGATGGAA
CAGCTGAATATGGGCCAAACAGGATATCTGTGGTAAGCAGTTCCTGCCCCGGCTCAGGGCCAAGAACAGA
TGGAACAGCTGAATATGGGCCAAACAGGATATCTGTGGTAAGCAGTTCCTGCCCCGGCTCAGGGCCAAGA
ACAGATGGTCCCCAGATGCGGTCCAGCCCTCAGCAGTTTCTAGAGAACCATCAGATGTTTCCAGGGTGCC
CCAAGGACCTGAAATGACCCTGTGCCTTATTTGAACTAACCAATCAGTTCGCTTCTCGCTTCTGTTCGCG
CGCTTCTGCTCCCCGAGCTCAATAAAAGAGCCCACAACCCCTCACTCGGGGCGCCAGTCCTCCGATTGAC
TGAGTCGCCCGGGTACCCGTGTATCCAATAAACCCTCTTGCAGTTGCATCCGACTTGTGGTCTCGCTGTT
CCTTGGGAGGGTCTCCTCTGAGTGATTGACTACCCGTCAGCGGGGGTCTTTCATTTGGGGGCTCGTCCGG
GATCGGGAGACCCCTGCCCAGGGACCACCGACCCACCACCGGGAGGTAAGCTGGCCAGCAACTTATCTGT
GTCTGTCCGATTGTCTAGTGTCTATGACTGATTTTATGCGCCTGCGTCGGTACTAGTTAGCTAACTAGCT
CTGTATCTGGCGGACCCGTGGTGGAACTGACGAGTTCGGAACACCCGGCCGCAACCCTGGGAGACGTCCC
AGGGACTTCGGGGGCCGTTTTTGTGGCCCGACCTGAGTCCAAAAATCCCGATCGTTTTGGACTCTTTGGT
GCACCCCCCTAATAGGAGGGATATGTGGTTCTGGTAGGAGACGAGAACCTAAAACAGTTCCCGCCTCCGT
CTGAATTTTTGCTTTCGGTTTGGGACCGAAGCCGCGCCGCGCGTCTTGTCTGCTGCAGCATCGTTCTGTG
TTGTCTCTGTCTGACTGTGTTTCTGTATTTGTCTGAAAATTAGGGCCAGACTGTTACCACTCCCTTAAGT
TTGACCTTAGGTCACTGGAAAGATGTCGAGCGGATCGCTCACAACCAGTCGGTAGATGTCAAGAAGAGAC
GTTGGGTTACCTTCTGCTCTGCAGAATGGCCAACCTTTAACGTCGGATGGCCGCGAGACGGCACCTTTAA
CCGAGACCTCATCACCCAGGTTAAGATCAAGGTCTTTTCACCTGGCCCGCATGGACACCCAGACCAGGTC
CCCTACATCGTGACCTGGGAAGCCTTGGCTTTTGACCCCCCTCCCTGGGTCAAGCCCTTTGTACACCCTA
AGCCTCCGCCTCCTCTTCCTCCATCCGCCCCGTCTCTCCCCCTTGAACCTCCTCGTTCGACCCCGCCTCG
ATCCTCCCTTTATCCAGCCCTCACTCCTTCTCTAGGCGCCCCCATATGGCCATATGAGATCTTATATGGG
GCACCCCCGCCCCTTGTAAACTTCCCTGACCCTGACATGACAAGAGTTACTAACAGCCCCTCTCTCCAAG
CTCACTTACAGGCTCTCTACTTAGTCCAGCACGAAGTCTGGAGACCTCTGGCGGCAGCCTACCAAGAACA
ACTGGACCGACCGGTGGTACCTCACCCTTACCGAGTCGGCGACACAGTGTGGGTCCGCCGACACCAGACT
AAGAACCTAGAACCTCGCTGGAAAGGACCTTACACAGTCCTGCTGACCACCCCCACCGCCCTCAAAGTAG
ACGGCATCGCAGCTTGGATACACGCCGCCCACGTGAAGGCTGCCGACCCCGGGGGTGGACCATCCTCTAG
ACTGCCGGATCTAGCTAGTTAATTAAGGATCCCTAGTTAAGCTATCAACAAGTTTGTACAAAAAAGCAGG
CTCTTTAAAGGAACCAATTCAGTCGACTGGATCCACCATGCAGATGGTCCCATCTCTCCCTCCAGCCTCT
GAGTGTGCTGGAGAAGAGAAACGAGTTGGCACACGCACAGTGTTTGTTGGCAATCATCCAGTTTCGGAAA
CAGAAGCTTACATTGCACAAAGATTTTGTGATAATAGAATAGTCTCATCTAAGTATACACTTTGGAATTT
TCTCCCAAAGAATCTGTTTGAACAGTTTAGAAGAATTGCAAATTTTTATTTTCTCATAATCTTCCTTGTA
CAGGTCACAGTAGACACACCAACTAGCCCAGTTACCAGTGGACTTCCACTTTTCTTTGTTATAACTGTTA
CAGCCATCAAGCAGGGATATGAGGATTGGCTGAGACACAGAGCTGACAATGAAGTCAACAAAAGCACTGT
TTACATTATTGAAAATGCAAAGCGAGTGAGAAAAGAAAGTGAAAAAATCAAGGTTGGTGATGTAGTAGAA
GTACAGGCAGATGAAACCTTTCCCTGTGATCTTATTCTTCTATCATCTTGCACCACTGATGGAACCTGTT
ATGTCACTACAGCCAGTCTTGATGGGCAATCCAATTGCAAGACACATTATGCAGTACGTGATACCATTGC
ACTGTGTACAGCAGAATCCATCGATACCCTCCGAGCAGCAATTGAATGTGAACAGCCTCAACCTGACCTC
TACAAATTTGTTGGGCGAATCAATATCTACAGTAATAGTCTTGAGGCTGTTGCCAGGTCTTTGGGACCTG
AAAATCTCTTGCTGAAAGGAGCTACGCTAAAAAATACCGAGAAGATATATGGAGTTGCTGTTTACACTGG
AATGGAAACCAAAATGGCTTTGAACTACCAAGGGAAATCTCAGAAACGTTCTGCTGTTGAAAAATCTATT
AATGCTTTCCTGATTGTATATTTATTTATCTTACTGACCAAAGCTGCAGTATGCACTACTCTAAAGTATG
TTTGGCAAAGTACCCCATACAATGATGAACCTTGGTATAACCAAAAGACTCAGAAAGAGCGAGAGACCTT
GAAGGTTTTAAAAATGTTCACCGACTTCCTATCATTTATGGTTCTATTCAACTTTATCATTCCTGTCTCC
ATGTACGTCACAGTAGAAATGCAGAAATTCTTGGGCTCCTTCTTCATCTCATGGGATAAGGACTTTTATG
ATGAAGAAATTAATGAAGGAGCCCTGGTTAACACATCAGACCTTAATGAAGAACTTGGTCAGGTGGATTA
TGTATTTACAGATAAGACTGGAACACTCACTGAAAACAGCATGGAATTCATTGAATGCTGCATAGATGGC
CACAAATATAAAGGTGTAACTCAAGAGGTTGATGGATTATCTCAAACTGATGGAACTTTAACATATTTTG
ACAAAGTAGATAAGAATCGAGAAGAGCTGTTTCTACGTGCCTTGTGTTTATGTCATACTGTAGAAATCAA
AACAAACGATGCTGTTGATGGAGCTACAGAATCAGCTGAATTAACCTATATCTCCTCTTCACCAGATGAA
ATAGCTTTGGTGAAAGGAGCTAAAAGGTACGGGTTCACATTTTTAGGAAATCGAAATGGATATATGAGAG
TAGAGAACCAAAGAAAAGAAATAGAAGAATATGAACTTCTTCACACCTTAAACTTTGATGCTGTCCGGCG
ACGTATGAGTGTAATTGTGAAGACTCAAGAAGGAGACATACTTCTCTTTTGTAAAGGAGCAGACTCGGCA
GTTTTTCCCAGAGTGCAAAATCATGAAATTGAGTTAACTAAAGTCCATGTGGAACGTAATGCAATGGATG
GGTATCGGACACTCTGTGTAGCCTTCAAAGAAATTGCTCCAGATGATTATGAAAGAATTAACAGACAGCT
CATAGAGGCAAAAATGGCCTTACAAGACAGAGAAGAAAAAATGGAAAAAGTTTTCGATGATATTGAGACA
AACATGAATTTAATTGGAGCCACTGCAGTTGAAGACAAGCTACAAGATCAAGCTGCAGAGACCATTGAAG
CTCTGCATGCAGCAGGCCTGAAAGTCTGGGTGCTCACTGGGGACAAGATGGAGACAGCTAAATCCACATG
CTATGCCTGCCGCCTTTTCCAGACCAACACTGAGCTCTTAGAACTAACCACAAAAACCATTGAAGAAAGT
GAAAGGAAAGAAGATCGATTACATGAATTATTGATAGAATATCGCAAGAAATTGCTGCATGAGTTTCCTA
AAAGTACTAGAAGCTTTAAAAAAGCATGGACAGAACATCAGGAATATGGATTAATCATAGATGGCTCCAC
ATTGTCACTCATACTAAATTCTAGTCAAGACTCTAGTTCAAACAATTACAAAAGCATTTTCCTACAAATA
TGTATGAAGTGTACTGCAGTGCTCTGCTGTCGGATGGCACCATTACAGAAAGCCCAGATTGTCAGAATGG
TGAAGAATTTAAAAGGCAGCCCAATAACTCTGTCGATAGGTGATGGTGCCAATGATGTTAGTATGATCTT
GGAATCCCATGTGGGAATAGGTATTAAAGGCAAAGAAGGTCGCCAAGCAGCTAGGAATAGCGATTATTCT
GTTCCAAAGTTTAAACACTTAAAGAAACTGCTGTTGGCTCATGGACATCTATATTATGTGAGAATAGCAC
ACCTTGTACAGTACTTCTTCTATAAGAACCTTTGTTTCATTTTGCCACAGTTTTTGTACCAGTTCTTCTG
TGGATTCTCACAACAGCCACTGTATGATGCTGCTTACCTTACAATGTACAATATCTGCTTCACATCCTTG
CCCATCCTGGCCTATAGTCTACTGGAACAGCACATCAACATTGACACTCTGACCTCAGATCCCCGATTGT
ATATGAAAATTTCTGGCAATGCCATGCTACAGTTGGGCCCCTTCTTATATTGGACATTTCTGGCTGCCTT
TGAAGGGACAGTGTTCTTCTTTGGGACTTACTTTCTTTTTCAGACTGCATCCCTAGAAGAAAATGGAAAG
GTATACGGAAACTGGACTTTTGGAACCATTGTTTTTACAGTCTTAGTATTCACTGTAACCCTGAAGCTTG
CCTTGGATACCCGATTCTGGACGTGGATAAATCACTTTGTGATTTGGGGTTCTTTAGCCTTCTATGTATT
TTTCTCATTCTTCTGGGGAGGAATTATTTGGCCTTTTCTCAAGCAACAGAGAATGTATTTTGTATTTGCC
CAAATGCTGTCTTCTGTATCCACATGGTTGGCTATAATTCTTCTAATATTTATCAGCCTGTTCCCTGAGA
TTCTTCTGATAGTATTAAAGAATGTAAGAAGAAGAAGTGCCAGGAATCCGAATCTTGAACTGCCTATGTT
ATTGTCCTACAAGCATACTGACAGTGGTTACAGCTCGAGATATCTAGACCCAGCTTTCTTGTACAAAGTG
GTTGATCTAGAGGGCCCGCGGTTCGAACTCGAGTATCCATACGATGTACCAGACTACGCAGAGATCCACT
AGCGGCCGCCAGCACAGTGGTCGACTGTGGAATGTGTGTCAGTTAGGGTGTGGAAAGTCCCCAGGCTCCC
CAGCAGGCAGAAGTATGCAAAGCATGCATCTCAATTAGTCAGCAACCAGGTGTGGAAAGTCCCCAGGCTC
CCCAGCAGGCAGAAGTATGCAAAGCATGCATCTCAATTAGTCAGCAACCATAGTCCCGCCCCTAACTCCG
CCCATCCCGCCCCTAACTCCGCCCAGTTCCGCCCATTCTCCGCCCCATGGCTGACTAATTTTTTTTATTT
ATGCAGAGGCCGAGGCCGCCTCGGCCTCTGAGCTATTCCAGAAGTAGTGAGGAGGCTTTTTTGGAGGCCT
AGGCTTTTGCAAAAAGCTTCACGCTGCCGCAAGCACTCAGGGCGCAAGGGCTGCTAAAGGAAGCGGAACA
CGTAGAAAGCCAGTCCGCAGAAACGGTGCTGACCCCGGATGAATGTCAGCTACTGGGCTATCTGGACAAG
GGAAAACGCAAGCGCAAAGAGAAAGCAGGTAGCTTGCAGTGGGCTTACATGGCGATAGCTAGACTGGGCG
GTTTTATGGACAGCAAGCGAACCGGAATTGCCAGCTGGGGCGCCCTCTGGTAAGGTTGGGAAGCCCTGCA
AAGTAAACTGGATGGCTTTCTTGCCGCCAAGGATCTGATGGCGCAGGGGATCAAGATCTGATCAAGAGAC
AGGATGAGGATCGTTTCGCATGATTGAACAAGATGGATTGCACGCAGGTTCTCCGGCCGCTTGGGTGGAG
AGGCTATTCGGCTATGACTGGGCACAACAGACAATCGGCTGCTCTGATGCCGCCGTGTTCCGGCTGTCAG
CGCAGGGGCGCCCGGTTCTTTTTGTCAAGACCGACCTGTCCGGTGCCCTGAATGAACTGCAGGACGAGGC
AGCGCGGCTATCGTGGCTGGCCACGACGGGCGTTCCTTGCGCAGCTGTGCTCGACGTTGTCACTGAAGCG
GGAAGGGACTGGCTGCTATTGGGCGAAGTGCCGGGGCAGGATCTCCTGTCATCTCACCTTGCTCCTGCCG
AGAAAGTATCCATCATGGCTGATGCAATGCGGCGGCTGCATACGCTTGATCCGGCTACCTGCCCATTCGA
CCACCAAGCGAAACATCGCATCGAGCGAGCACGTACTCGGATGGAAGCCGGTCTTGTCGATCAGGATGAT
CTGGACGAAGAGCATCAGGGGCTCGCGCCAGCCGAACTGTTCGCCAGGCTCAAGGCGCGCATGCCCGACG
GCGAGGATCTCGTCGTGACCCATGGCGATGCCTGCTTGCCGAATATCATGGTGGAAAATGGCCGCTTTTC
TGGATTCATCGACTGTGGCCGGCTGGGTGTGGCGGACCGCTATCAGGACATAGCGTTGGCTACCCGTGAT
ATTGCTGAAGAGCTTGGCGGCGAATGGGCTGACCGCTTCCTCGTGCTTTACGGTATCGCCGCTCCCGATT
CGCAGCGCATCGCCTTCTATCGCCTTCTTGACGAGTTCTTCTGAGCGGGACTCTGGGGTTCGCATCGTCG
ACGATAAAATAAAAGATTTTATTTAGTCTCCAGAAAAAGGGGGGAATGAAAGACCCCACCTGTAGGTTTG
GCAAGCTAGCTTAAGTAACGCCATTTTGCAAGGCATGGAAAAATACATAACTGAGAATAGAGAAGTTCAG
ATCAAGGTCAGGAACAGATGGAACAGCTGAATATGGGCCAAACAGGATATCTGTGGTAAGCAGTTCCTGC
CCCGGCTCAGGGCCAAGAACAGATGGAACAGCTGAATATGGGCCAAACAGGATATCTGTGGTAAGCAGTT
CCTGCCCCGGCTCAGGGCCAAGAACAGATGGTCCCCAGATGCGGTCCAGCCCTCAGCAGTTTCTAGAGAA
CCATCAGATGTTTCCAGGGTGCCCCAAGGACCTGAAATGACCCTGTGCCTTATTTGAACTAACCAATCAG
TTCGCTTCTCGCTTCTGTTCGCGCGCTTCTGCTCCCCGAGCTCAATAAAAGAGCCCACAACCCCTCACTC
GGGGCGCCAGTCCTCCGATTGACTGAGTCGCCCGGGTACCCGTGTATCCAATAAACCCTCTTGCAGTTGC
ATCCGACTTGTGGTCTCGCTGTTCCTTGGGAGGGTCTCCTCTGAGTGATTGACTACCCGTCAGCGGGGGT
CTTTCACATGCAGCATGTATCAAAATTAATTTGGTTTTTTTTCTTAAGTATTTACATTAAATGGCCATAG
TTGCATTAATGAATCGGCCAACGCGCGGGGAGAGGCGGTTTGCGTATTGGGCGCTCTTCCGCTTCCTCGC
TCACTGACTCGCTGCGCTCGGTCGTTCGGCTGCGGCGAGCGGTATCAGCTCACTCAAAGGCGGTAATACG
GTTATCCACAGAATCAGGGGATAACGCAGGAAAGAACATGTGAGCAAAAGGCCAGCAAAAGGCCAGGAAC
CGTAAAAAGGCCGCGTTGCTGGCGTTTTTCCATAGGCTCCGCCCCCCTGACGAGCATCACAAAAATCGAC
GCTCAAGTCAGAGGTGGCGAAACCCGACAGGACTATAAAGATACCAGGCGTTTCCCCCTGGAAGCTCCCT
CGTGCGCTCTCCTGTTCCGACCCTGCCGCTTACCGGATACCTGTCCGCCTTTCTCCCTTCGGGAAGCGTG
GCGCTTTCTCATAGCTCACGCTGTAGGTATCTCAGTTCGGTGTAGGTCGTTCGCTCCAAGCTGGGCTGTG
TGCACGAACCCCCCGTTCAGCCCGACCGCTGCGCCTTATCCGGTAACTATCGTCTTGAGTCCAACCCGGT
AAGACACGACTTATCGCCACTGGCAGCAGCCACTGGTAACAGGATTAGCAGAGCGAGGTATGTAGGCGGT
GCTACAGAGTTCTTGAAGTGGTGGCCTAACTACGGCTACACTAGAAGAACAGTATTTGGTATCTGCGCTC
TGCTGAAGCCAGTTACCTTCGGAAAAAGAGTTGGTAGCTCTTGATCCGGCAAACAAACCACCGCTGGTAG
CGGTGGTTTTTTTGTTTGCAAGCAGCAGATTACGCGCAGAAAAAAAGGATCTCAAGAAGATCCTTTGATC
TTTTCTACGGGGTCTGACGCTCAGTGGAACGAAAACTCACGTTAAGGGATTTTGGTCATGAGATTATCAA
AAAGGATCTTCACCTAGATCCTTTTGCGGCCGGCCGCAAATCAATCTAAAGTATATATGAGTAAACTTGG
TCTGACAGTTACCAATGCTTAATCAGTGAGGCACCTATCTCAGCGATCTGTCTATTTCGTTCATCCATAG
TTGCCTGACTCCCCGTCGTGTAGATAACTACGATACGGGAGGGCTTACCATCTGGCCCCAGTGCTGCAAT
GATACCGCGAGACCCACGCTCACCGGCTCCAGATTTATCAGCAATAAACCAGCCAGCCGGAAGGGCCGAG
CGCAGAAGTGGTCCTGCAACTTTATCCGCCTCCATCCAGTCTATTAATTGTTGCCGGGAAGCTAGAGTAA
GTAGTTCGCCAGTTAATAGTTTGCGCAACGTTGTTGCCATTGCTACAGGCATCGTGGTGTCACGCTCGTC
GTTTGGTATGGCTTCATTCAGCTCCGGTTCCCAACGATCAAGGCGAGTTACATGATCCCCCATGTTGTGC
AAAAAAGCGGTTAGCTCCTTCGGTCCTCCGATCGTTGTCAGAAGTAAGTTGGCCGCAGTGTTATCACTCA
TGGTTATGGCAGCACTGCATAATTCTCTTACTGTCATGCCATCCGTAAGATGCTTTTCTGTGACTGGTGA
GTACTCAACCAAGTCATTCTGAGAATAGTGTATGCGGCGACCGAGTTGCTCTTGCCCGGCGTCAATACGG
GATAATACCGCGCCACATAGCAGAACTTTAAAAGTGCTCATCATTGGAAAACGTTCTTCGGGGCGAAAAC
TCTCAAGGATCTTACCGCTGTTGAGATCCAGTTCGATGTAACCCACTCGTGCACCCAACTGATCTTCAGC
ATCTTTTACTTTCACCAGCGTTTCTGGGTGAGCAAAAACAGGAAGGCAAAATGCCGCAAAAAAGGGAATA
AGGGCGACACGGAAATGTTGAATACTCATACTCTTCCTTTTTCAATATTATTGAAGCATTTATCAGGGTT
ATTGTCTCATGAGCGGATACATATTTGAATGTATTTAGAAAAATAAACAAATAGGGGTTCCGCGCACATT
TC
Features (pLannotate 1.2.2; 18 found; start..end, strand, type, name):
     22..143     +  LTR            3' LTR (ΔU3) (fragment): self-inactivating 3' long terminal repeat (LTR) from Moloney murine leukemia virus
    144..613     +  LTR            LTR: long terminal repeat from Moloney murine leukemia virus
    678..877     +  misc_feature   MMLV Ψ: packaging signal of Moloney murine leukemia virus (MMLV)
    929..1017    +  misc_feature   MESV Ψ (fragment): packaging signal of murine embryonic stem cell virus
   1094..1510    +  CDS            gag (truncated): truncated Moloney murine leukemia virus (MMLV) gag gene lacking the start codon
   1520..1894    +  misc_feature   pol region: Moloney murine leukemia virus (MMLV) pol region containing the splice acceptor site
   1938..1962    +  protein_bind   attB1: mutant version of attB; recombination site for the Gateway® BP reaction BP Clonase™
   1998..5294    +  CDS            ATP11C: AT11C_HUMAN - Also known as ATPIG, ATPIQ. Experimental evidence at protein level: Swiss-Prot protein existence level 1. Catalytic component of a P4-ATPase flippase complex which catalyzes the hydrolysis of ATP coupled to the transport of aminophospholipids, phosphatidylserines (PS) and phosphatidylethanolamines (PE), from the outer to the inner leaflet of the plasma membrane (PubMed:25315773, PubMed:32493773, PubMed:24904167, PubMed:26567335). Major PS-flippase in immune cell subsets. In erythrocyte plasma membrane, it is required to maintain PS in the inner leaflet preventing its exposure on
   5368..5392    -  protein_bind   attB2: mutant version of attB; recombination site for the Gateway® BP reaction BP Clonase™
   5494..5823    +  promoter       SV40 promoter: SV40 enhancer and early promoter
   5825..6148    +  CDS            tnpA (fragment): TN5P_ECOLX - Also known as tnp. Experimental evidence at protein level: Swiss-Prot protein existence level 1. Mediates transposition of transposon Tn5 by a 'cut and paste' mechanism. First, the monomeric transposase binds the 19 bp inverted DNA repeats flanking the transposon. Then, dimerization of the DNA- bound transposase creates a synaptic DNA complex. After nicking of the first DNA strand, excision of the transposon proceeds through a series of intermediates. The transposase then mediates the insertion of the transposon at a new site by strand transfer. The activity of the wild- type tran
   6180..6971    +  CDS            neo: KKA2_KLEPN - Also known as kan, nptII. Experimental evidence at protein level: Swiss-Prot protein existence level 1. Resistance to kanamycin, neomycin, paromomycin, ribostamycin, butirosin and gentamicin B. From Klebsiella pneumoniae.
   7045..7166    +  LTR            3' LTR (ΔU3) (fragment): self-inactivating 3' long terminal repeat (LTR) from Moloney murine leukemia virus
   7167..7636    +  LTR            LTR: long terminal repeat from Moloney murine leukemia virus
   7702..7754    -  CDS            lacI (fragment): lac repressor; lacI; The lac repressor binds to the lac operator to inhibit transcription in E. coli. This inhibition can be relieved by adding lactose or isopropyl-β-D-thiogalactopyranoside (IPTG).
   7937..8525    -  rep_origin     ori: high-copy-number ColE1/pMB1/pBR322/pUC origin of replication
   8689..9549    -  CDS            AmpR: β-lactamase; bla; confers resistance to ampicillin, carbenicillin, and related antibiotics
   9550..9654    -  promoter       AmpR promoter: bla
