[The description below was written by a language model from this plasmid's Addgene catalogue record and pLannotate feature annotations shown in this document.]
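Description:
pMx/ATP11C-b(E184Q)-HA is a Moloney murine leukemia virus-based retroviral vector, built on the pMx backbone, for expressing a mutant form of human ATP11C isoform b in mammalian cells. In bacteria it replicates from a high-copy ColE1/pUC-type origin and is selected with ampicillin through the β-lactamase gene and its own promoter. The 9.7 kb sequence contains two MMLV long terminal repeats flanking the transferable region. Downstream of the 5' LTR lie the MMLV packaging signal, a truncated gag segment lacking its start codon, and a pol fragment carrying the splice acceptor. Together these allow the genomic RNA to be packaged in cells that supply the viral proteins in trans and support expression of the insert from LTR-driven transcripts. No separate internal promoter is annotated upstream of the insert.

The ATP11C coding sequence sits between attB1 and attB2 sites, consistent with the recorded Gateway cloning, and carries a C-terminal HA epitope tag according to the catalogue entry, although the tag is not separately annotated in the feature table. ATP11C is the catalytic subunit of a P4-ATPase flippase that moves phosphatidylserine and phosphatidylethanolamine from the outer to the inner leaflet of the plasma membrane. The record lists the E184Q substitution but does not state its functional consequence. Downstream of the insert, an SV40 enhancer/early promoter drives a neomycin phosphotransferase gene preceded by a Tn5-derived fragment, which would permit G418 selection of transduced cells. The construct is suited to stable retroviral expression and HA-based detection or localization of the mutant. The associated study concerns the polarized localization of ATP11C-b and its interaction with ezrin.
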