Addgene plasmid #209264: pMx/ATP11C-b(E184Q)-HA
Purpose: Mammalian expression of ATP11C isoform b mutant E184Q
Depositing lab: Hye-Won Shin. Depositing organization: Kyoto University, Graduate School of Pharmaceutical Sciences. Publication: The interaction of ATP11C-b with ezrin contributes to its polarized localization. Inoue H, Takatsu H, Hamamoto A, Takayama M, Nakabuchi R, Muranaka Y, Yagi T, Nakayama K, Shin HW. J Cell Sci. 2021 Oct 15;134(20):jcs258523. doi: 10.1242/jcs.258523. Epub 2021 Oct 18. PubMed 34528675.
Backbone
  Vector backbone: pMx
  Vector type: Retroviral
Growth in bacteria
  Bacterial resistance: Ampicillin, 100 μg/mL
  Growth temperature: 30°C
  Growth strain: NEB Stable
  Copy number: Unknown
Gene/Insert
  Gene/Insert name: ATP11C isoform b
  Species: H. sapiens (human)
  Mutation: E184Q
  Entrez Gene: ATP11C (a.k.a. ATPIG, ATPIQ, HACXL)
  Tag / fusion protein: HA (C terminal on insert)
  Cloning method: Gateway Cloning
Terms and licenses: Academic/Nonprofit Terms; Industry Terms: Not Available to Industry
How to cite: pMx/ATP11C-b(E184Q)-HA was a gift from Hye-Won Shin (Addgene plasmid # 209264 ; http://n2t.net/addgene:209264 ; RRID:Addgene_209264)
